>Addgene plasmid #201932 | pAC150-FAM134C-GFP | addgene full sequence | sequence record 397574 | Addgene NGS Result
AGCGCCCAATACGCAAACCGCCTCTCCCCGCGCGTTGGCCGATTCATTAATGCAGCTGGCACGACAGGTT
TCCCGACTGGAAAGCGGGCAGTGAGCGCAACGCAATTAATGTGAGTTAGCTCACTCATTAGGCACCCCAG
GCTTTACACTTTATGCTTCCGGCTCGTATGTTGTGTGGAATTGTGAGCGGATAACAATTTCACACAGGAA
ACAGCTATGACCATGATTACGCCAAGCTCAGAATTAACCCTCACTAAAGGGACTAGTCCTGCAGGTTTAA
ACGAATTCGCCCTTTTAACCCTAGAAAGATAGTCTGCGTAAAATTGACGCATGCATTCTTGAAATATTGC
TCTCTCTTTCTAAATAGCGCGAATCCGTCGCTGTGCATTTAGGACATCTCAGTCGCCGCTTGGAGCTCCC
GTGAGGCGTGCTTGTCAATGCGGTAAGTGTCACTGATTTTGAACTATAACGACCGCGTGAGTCAAAATGA
CGCATGATTATCTTTTACGTGACTTTTAAGATTTAACTCATACGATAATTATATTGTTATTTCATGTTCT
ACTTACGTGATAACTTATTATATATATATTTTCTTGTTATAGATATCAACTAGAATGCTAGACCTTTCGT
CTTCAAGAATTCCGATCATATTCAATAACCCTTAATATAACTTCGTATAATGTATGCTATACGAAGTTAT
TAGGTCTGAAGAGGAGTTTACGTCCAGCCAAGCTTAGGATCCCGGGTACCGATGGCCGGGCCTCGAGGAG
CTTGGCCCATTGCATACGTTGTATCCATATCATAATATGTACATTTATATTGGCTCATGTCCAACATTAC
CGCCATGTTGACATTGATTATTGACTAGTTATTAATAGTAATCAATTACGGGGTCATTAGTTCATAGCCC
ATATATGGAGTTCCGCGTTACATAACTTACGGTAAATGGCCCGCCTGGCTGACCGCCCAACGACCCCCGC
CCATTGACGTCAATAATGACGTATGTTCCCATAGTAACGCCAATAGGGACTTTCCATTGACGTCAATGGG
TGGAGTATTTACGGTAAACTGCCCACTTGGCAGTACATCAAGTGTATCATATGCCAAGTACGCCCCCTAT
TGACGTCAATGACGGTAAATGGCCCGCCTGGCATTATGCCCAGTACATGACCTTATGGGACTTTCCTACT
TGGCAGTACATCTACGTATTAGTCATCGCTATTACCATGGTGATGCGGTTTTGGCAGTACATCAATGGGC
GTGGATAGCGGTTTGACTCACGGGGATTTCCAAGTCTCCACCCCATTGACGTCAATGGGAGTTTGTTTTG
GCACCAAAATCAACGGGACTTTCCAAAATGTCGTAACAACTCCGCCCCATTGACGCAAATGGGCGGTAGG
CGTGTACGGTGGGAGGTCTATATAAGCAGAGCTCGTTTAGTGAACCGTCAGATCGCCTGGAGACGCCATC
CACGCTGTTTTGACCTCCATAGAAGACACCGGGACCGATCCAGCCTCCCCGGCTAGCCGCCGCCACCATG
AAAAAGCCTGAACTCACCGCGACGTCTGTCGAGAAGTTTCTGATCGAAAAGTTCGACAGCGTCTCCGACC
TGATGCAGCTCTCGGAGGGCGAAGAATCTCGTGCTTTCAGCTTCGATGTAGGAGGGCGTGGATATGTCCT
GCGGGTAAATAGCTGCGCCGATGGTTTCTACAAAGATCGTTATGTTTATCGGCACTTTGCATCGGCCGCG
CTCCCGATTCCGGAAGTGCTTGACATTGGGGAATTCAGCGAGAGCCTGACCTATTGCATCTCCCGCCGTG
CACAGGGTGTCACGTTGCAAGACCTGCCTGAAACCGAACTGCCCGCTGTTCTGCAGCCGGTCGCGGAGGC
CATGGATGCGATCGCTGCGGCCGATCTTAGCCAGACGAGCGGGTTCGGCCCATTCGGACCGCAAGGAATC
GGTCAATACACTACATGGCGTGATTTCATATGCGCGATTGCTGATCCCCATGTGTATCACTGGCAAACTG
TGATGGACGACACCGTCAGTGCGTCCGTCGCGCAGGCTCTCGATGAGCTGATGCTTTGGGCCGAGGACTG
CCCCGAAGTCCGGCACCTCGTGCACGCGGATTTCGGCTCCAACAATGTCCTGACGGACAATGGCCGCATA
ACAGCGGTCATTGACTGGAGCGAGGCGATGTTCGGGGATTCCCAATACGAGGTCGCCAACATCTTCTTCT
GGAGGCCGTGGTTGGCTTGTATGGAGCAGCAGACGCGCTACTTCGAGCGGAGGCATCCGGAGCTTGCAGG
ATCGCCGCGGCTCCGGGCGTATATGCTCCGCATTGGTCTTGACCAACTCTATCAGAGCTTGGTTGACGGC
AATTTCGATGATGCAGCTTGGGCGCAGGGTCGATGCGACGCAATCGTCCGATCCGGAGCCGGGACTGTCG
GGCGTACACAAATCGCCCGCAGAAGCGCGGCCGTCTGGACCGATGGCTGTGTAGAAGTCGCGTCTGCGTT
CGACCAGGCTGCGCGTTCTCGCGGCCATAGCAACCGACGTACGGCGTTGCGCCCTCGCCGGCAGCAAGAA
GCCACGGAAGTCCGCCCGGAGCAGAAAATGCCCACGCTACTGCGGGTTTATATAGACGGTCCCCACGGGA
TGGGGAAAACCACCACCACGCAACTGCTGGTGGCCCTGGGTTCGCGCGACGATATCGTCTACGTACCCGA
GCCGATGACTTACTGGCGGGTGCTGGGGGCTTCCGAGACAATCGCGAACATCTACACCACACAACACCGC
CTCGACCAGGGTGAGATATCGGCCGGGGACGCGGCGGTGGTAATGACAAGCGCCCAGATAACAATGGGCA
TGCCTTATGCCGTGACCGACGCCGTTCTGGCTCCTCATATCGGGGGGGAGGCTGGGAGCTCACATGCCCC
GCCCCCGGCCCTCACCCTCATCTTCGACCGCCATCCCATCGCCGCCCTCCTGTGCTACCCGGCCGCGCGG
TACCTTATGGGCAGCATGACCCCCCAGGCCGTGCTGGCGTTCGTGGCCCTCATCCCGCCGACCTTGCCCG
GCACCAACATCGTGCTTGGGGCCCTTCCGGAGGACAGACACATCGACCGCCTGGCCAAACGCCAGCGCCC
CGGCGAGCGGCTGGACCTGGCTATGCTGGCTGCGATTCGCCGCGTTTACGGGCTACTTGCCAATACGGTG
CGGTATCTGCAGTGCGGCGGGTCGTGGCGGGAGGACTGGGGACAGCTTTCGGGGACGGCCGTGCCGCCCC
AGGGTGCCGAGCCCCAGAGCAACGCGGGCCCACGACCCCATATCGGGGACACGTTATTTACCCTGTTTCG
GGCCCCCGAGTTGCTGGCCCCCAACGGCGACCTGTATAACGTGTTTGCCTGGGCCTTGGACGTCTTGGCC
AAACGCCTCCGTTCCATGCACGTCTTTATCCTGGATTACGACCAATCGCCCGCCGGCTGCCGGGACGCCC
TGCTGCAACTTACCTCCGGGATGGTCCAGACCCACGTCACCACCCCCGGCTCCATACCGACGATATGCGA
CCTGGCGCGCACGTTTGCCCGGGAGATGGGGGAGGCTAACTGAAGCTTCCCGGGGGTACCGAATTCGTCG
ACAGATCTAACTTGTTTATTGCAGCTTATAATGGTTACAAATAAAGCAATAGCATCACAAATTTCACAAA
TAAAGCATTTTTTTCACTGCATTCTAGTTGTGGTTTGTCCAAACTCATCAATGTATCTTATCATGTCTGG
ATCATCAAGCTTAGGATCCGGAACCCTTAATATAACTTCGTATAATGTATGCTATACGAAGTTATTAGGT
CCCTCGAAGAGGTTCACTGGCGCGTTGGATCCCCGGGTACCGAGTTGGGAGCTCACGGGGACAGCCCCCC
CCCAAAGCCCCCAGGGATGTAATTACGTCCCTCCCCCGCTAGGGGGCAGCAGCGAGCCGCCCGGGGCTCC
GCTCCGGTCCGGCGCTCCCCCCGCATCCCCGAGCCGGCAGCGTGCGGGGACAGCCCGGGCACGGGGAAGG
TGGCACGGGATCGCTTTCCTCTGAACGCTTCTCGCTGCTCTTTGAGCCTGCAGACACCTGGGGGGATACG
GGGAAAAAGCTTTAGGCTGAAAGAGAGATTTAGAATGACAGTCTAGTGGGAGCTCACGGGGACAGCCCCC
CCCCAAAGCCCCCAGGGATGTAATTACGTCCCTCCCCCGCTAGGGGGCAGCAGCGAGCCGCCCGGGGCTC
CGCTCCGGTCCGGCGCTCCCCCCGCATCCCCGAGCCGGCAGCGTGCGGGGACAGCCCGGGCACGGGGAAG
GTGGCACGGGATCGCTTTCCTCTGAACGCTTCTCGCTGCTCTTTGAGCCTGCAGACACCTGGGGGGATAC
GGGGAAAAAGCTTTAGGCTGAAAGAGAGATTTAGAATGACAGAACTCGATTTCATTGCAGACTGGCGCGC
CCGTGAGGCTCCGGTGCCCGTCAGTGGGCAGAGCGCACATCGCCCACAGTCCCCGAGAAGTTGGGGGGAG
GGGTCGGCAATTGAACCGGTGCCTAGAGAAGGTGGCGCGGGGTAAACTGGGAAAGTGATGTCGTGTACTG
GCTCCGCCTTTTTCCCGAGGGTGGGGGAGAACCGTATATAAGTGCAGTAGTCGCCGTGAACGTTCTTTTT
CGCAACGGGTTTGCCGCCAGAACACAGGTAAGTGCCGTGTGTGGTTCCCGCGGGCCTGGCCTCTTTACGG
GTTATGGCCCTTGCGTGCCTTGAATTACTTCCACCTGGCTGCAGTACGTGATTCTTGATCCCGAGCTTCG
GGTTGGAAGTGGGTGGGAGAGTTCGAGGCCTTGCGCTTAAGGAGCCCCTTCGCCTCGTGCTTGAGTTGAG
GCCTGGCCTGGGCGCTGGGGCCGCCGCGTGCGAATCTGGTGGCACCTTCGCGCCTGTCTCGCTGCTTTCG
ATAAGTCTCTAGCCATTTAAAATTTTTGATGACCTGCTGCGACGCTTTTTTTCTGGCAAGATAGTCTTGT
AAATGCGGGCCAAGATCTGCACACTGGTATTTCGGTTTTTGGGGCCGCGGGCGGCGACGGGGCCCGTGCG
TCCCAGCGCACATGTTCGGCGAGGCGGGGCCTGCGAGCGCGGCCACCGAGAATCGGACGGGGGTAGTCTC
AAGCTGGCCGGCCTGCTCTGGTGCCTGGCCTCGCGCCGCCGTGTATCGCCCCGCCCTGGGCGGCAAGGCT
GGCCCGGTCGGCACCAGTTGCGTGAGCGGAAAGATGGCCGCTTCCCGGCCCTGCTGCAGGGAGCTCAAAA
TGGAGGACGCGGCGCTCGGGAGAGCGGGCGGGTGAGTCACCCACACAAAGGAAAAGGGCCTTTCCGTCCT
CAGCCGTCGCTTCATGTGACTCCACGGAGTACCGGGCGCCGTCCAGGCACCTCGATTAGTTCTCGAGCTT
TTGGAGTACGTCGTCTTTAGGTTGGGGGGAGGGGTTTTATGCGATGGAGTTTCCCCACACTGAGTGGGTG
GAGACTGAAGTTAGGCCAGCTTGGCACTTGATGTAATTCTCCTTGGAATTTGCCCTTTTTGAGTTTGGAT
CTTGGTTCATTCTCAAGCCTCAGACAGTGGTTCAAAGTTTTTTTCTTCCATTTCAGGTGTCGTGAAGAAG
CTTGGTACCGAGCTCGGATCCACTAGTCCAGTGTGGTGGAATTCTGCAGATATCAACAAGTTTGTACAAA
AAAGCAGGCTGCGGTACATGGCTGAGGCCGAAGGGGTTCCCACGACCCCAGGCCCGGCTTCGGGGTCGAC
TTTCAGGGGCCGCCGAGATGTGTCAGGCTCCTGGGAGCGGGACCAGCAGGTTGAGGCGGCGCAGCGGGCC
CTGGTGGAGGTGCTGGGGCCTTACGAGCCTCTGCTGAGTCGGGTGCAGGCAGCCCTGGTGTGGGAGCGGC
CAGCTAGGAGCGCTCTGTGGTGCCTGGGGCTGAACGCGGCTTTCTGGTTTTTTGCCCTGACATCTCTTCG
TCTTGTGTTTTTACTTGCATTTGGCTTGATGATCATTGTGTGTATTGATCAATGGAAGAACAAAATCTGG
CCTGAAATAAAAGTGCCAAGACCCGACGCATTAGACAATGAGAGCTGGGGCTTTGTGCACCCTCGGTTGC
TCAGCGTGCCCGAGCTCTGCCACCATGTAGCTGAAGTCTGGGTTAGTGGGACCATTTTCATAAGGAATGT
TTTGCTTTTCAAAAAGCAAAACCCAGGCAAGTTCTGCTTGCTGAGCTGTGGGATACTGACCTTTTTGGCT
GTCTTGGGCCGCTACGTCCCTGGGCTTCTGCTGTCCTACTTGATGCTTGTCACTGTCATGATGTGGCCCC
TTGCTGTGTACCACCGACTGTGGGATCGAGCATATGTGCGGCTGAAGCCAGCTCTGCAGCGGCTAGACTT
CAGTGTCCGTGGCTACATGATGTCCAAGCAGAGAGAGAGACAATTACGCCGCAGAGCTCTCCACCCAGAA
CGAGCCATGGACAACCACAGTGACAGCGAAGAGGAGCTTGCTGCCTTCTGTCCTCAGCTGGACGATTCTA
CTGTTGCCAGGGAATTGGCCATCACAGACTCTGAGCACTCAGACGCTGAAGTCTCCTGTACAGACAATGG
CACATTCAATCTTTCAAGGGGCCAAACACCTCTAACGGAAGGCTCTGAAGACCTAGATGGTCACAGTGAT
CCAGAGGAATCCTTTGCCAGAGACCTTCCAGACTTCCCTTCCATTAATATGGATCCTGCTGGCCTGGATG
ATGAGGACGACACTAGCATTGGCATGCCCAGCTTGATGTACCGTTCTCCGCCAGGGGCTGAGGAGCCCCA
GGCCCCACCTGCCAGCCGGGACGAGGCTGCGCTGCCGGAGCTCCTGCTTGGTGCTCTTCCTGTAGGATCC
AACCTCACCAGCAACCTTGCCAGCCTGGTCTCCCAGGGTATGATTCAGCTGGCCTTGTCAGGGGCCTCCC
AACCAGGCCCTTCTGGAGCACCTGCCCAGAGAGCAACGAGAGGCTTCCTCCGGTCCCCCAGTTCAGACCT
GGACACTGATGCTGAGGGGGATGACTTTGAACTTCTGGACCAGTCGGAGCTGAGTCAGCTGGACCCTGCC
AGTTCTAGGAGCCACGGAGGCTCAGGAGGCTCAGGAGGCTCACTCGAGGTGAGCAAGGGCGAGGAGCTGT
TCACCGGGGTGGTGCCCATCCTGGTCGAGCTGGACGGCGACGTAAACGGCCACAAGTTCAGCGTGTCCGG
CGAGGGCGAGGGCGATGCCACCTACGGCAAGCTGACCCTGAAGTTCATCTGCACCACCGGCAAGCTGCCC
GTGCCCTGGCCCACCCTCGTGACCACCCTGACCTACGGCGTGCAGTGCTTCAGCCGCTACCCCGACCACA
TGAAGCAGCACGACTTCTTCAAGTCCGCCATGCCCGAAGGCTACGTCCAGGAGCGCACCATCTTCTTCAA
GGACGACGGCAACTACAAGACCCGCGCCGAGGTGAAGTTCGAGGGCGACACCCTGGTGAACCGCATCGAG
CTGAAGGGCATCGACTTCAAGGAGGACGGCAACATCCTGGGGCACAAGCTGGAGTACAACTACAACAGCC
ACAACGTCTATATCATGGCCGACAAGCAGAAGAACGGCATCAAGGTGAACTTCAAGATCCGCCACAACAT
CGAGGACGGCAGCGTGCAGCTCGCCGACCACTACCAGCAGAACACCCCCATCGGCGACGGCCCCGTGCTG
CTGCCCGACAACCACTACCTGAGCACCCAGTCCGCCCTGAGCAAAGACCCCAACGAGAAGCGCGATCACA
TGGTCCTGCTGGAGTTCGTGACCGCCGCCGGGATCACTCTCGGCATGGACGAGCTGTACAAGTAGTGACC
CAGCTTTCTTGTACAAAGTGGTTGATATCCAGCACAGTGGCGGCCGCTCGAGTCTAGAGGGCCCGCGGTT
CGAAGGTAAGCCTATCCCTAACCCTCTCCTCGGTCTCGATTCTACGCGTACCGGTTAGGGGCCCGTTTAA
ACCCGCTGATCAGCCTCGACTGTGCCTTCTAGTTGCCAGCCATCTGTTGTTTGCCCCTCCCCCGTGCCTT
CCTTGACCCTGGAAGGTGCCACTCCCACTGTCCTTTCCTAATAAAATGAGGAAATTGCATCGCATTGTCT
GAGTAGGTGTCATTCTATTCTGGGGGGTGGGGTGGGGCAGGACAGCAAGGGGGAGGATTGGGAAGACAAT
AGCAGGCATGCTGGGGATGCGGTGGGCTCTATGGCGGCGCGCCTGGATCCCCGGGTACCGAGTTGGGAGC
TCACGGGGACAGCCCCCCCCCAAAGCCCCCAGGGATGTAATTACGTCCCTCCCCCGCTAGGGGGCAGCAG
CGAGCCGCCCGGGGCTCCGCTCCGGTCCGGCGCTCCCCCCGCATCCCCGAGCCGGCAGCGTGCGGGGACA
GCCCGGGCACGGGGAAGGTGGCACGGGATCGCTTTCCTCTGAACGCTTCTCGCTGCTCTTTGAGCCTGCA
GACACCTGGGGGGATACGGGGAAAAAGCTTTAGGCTGAAAGAGAGATTTAGAATGACAGTCTAGTGGGAG
CTCACGGGGACAGCCCCCCCCCAAAGCCCCCAGGGATGTAATTACGTCCCTCCCCCGCTAGGGGGCAGCA
GCGAGCCGCCCGGGGCTCCGCTCCGGTCCGGCGCTCCCCCCGCATCCCCGAGCCGGCAGCGTGCGGGGAC
AGCCCGGGCACGGGGAAGGTGGCACGGGATCGCTTTCCTCTGAACGCTTCTCGCTGCTCTTTGAGCCTGC
AGACACCTGGGGGGATACGGGGAAAAAGCTTTAGGCTGAAAGAGAGATTTAGAATGACAGAACTCGATTT
CATTGCAGACTGGCCGGCCACTAGTACGCGCCGGCTCGACATACTAGTTAAAAGTTTTGTTACTTTATAG
AAGAAATTTTGAGTTTTTGTTTTTTTTTAATAAATAAATAAACATAAATAAATTGTTTGTTGAATTTATT
ATTAGTATGTAAGTGTAAATATAATAAAACTTAATATCTATTCAAATTAATAAATAAACCTCGATATACA
GACCGATAAAACACATGCGTCAATTTTACGCATGATTATCTTTAACGTACGTCACAATATGATTATCTTT
CTAGGGTTAAAAGGGCGAATTCGCGGCCGCTAAATTCAATTCGCCCTATAGTGAGTCGTATTACAATTCA
CTGGCCGTCGTTTTACAACGTCGTGACTGGGAAAACCCTGGCGTTACCCAACTTAATCGCCTTGCAGCAC
ATCCCCCTTTCGCCAGCTGGCGTAATAGCGAAGAGGCCCGCACCGATCGCCCTTCCCAACAGTTGCGCAG
CCTATACGTACGGCAGTTTAAGGTTTACACCTATAAAAGAGAGAGCCGTTATCGTCTGTTTGTGGATGTA
CAGAGTGATATTATTGACACGCCGGGGCGACGGATGGTGATCCCCCTGGCCAGTGCACGTCTGCTGTCAG
ATAAAGTCTCCCGTGAACTTTACCCGGTGGTGCATATCGGGGATGAAAGCTGGCGCATGATGACCACCGA
TATGGCCAGTGTGCCGGTCTCCGTTATCGGGGAAGAAGTGGCTGATCTCAGCCACCGCGAAAATGACATC
AAAAACGCCATTAACCTGATGTTCTGGGGAATATAAATGTCAGGCATGAGATTATCAAAAAGGATCTTCA
CCTAGATCCTTTTCACGTAGAAAGCCAGTCCGCAGAAACGGTGCTGACCCCGGATGAATGTCAGCTACTG
GGCTATCTGGACAAGGGAAAACGCAAGCGCAAAGAGAAAGCAGGTAGCTTGCAGTGGGCTTACATGGCGA
TAGCTAGACTGGGCGGTTTTATGGACAGCAAGCGAACCGGAATTGCCAGCTGGGGCGCCCTCTGGTAAGG
TTGGGAAGCCCTGCAAAGTAAACTGGATGGCTTTCTTGCCGCCAAGGATCTGATGGCGCAGGGGATCAAG
CTCTGATCAAGAGACAGGATGAGGATCGTTTCGCATGATTGAACAAGATGGATTGCACGCAGGTTCTCCG
GCCGCTTGGGTGGAGAGGCTATTCGGCTATGACTGGGCACAACAGACAATCGGCTGCTCTGATGCCGCCG
TGTTCCGGCTGTCAGCGCAGGGGCGCCCGGTTCTTTTTGTCAAGACCGACCTGTCCGGTGCCCTGAATGA
ACTGCAAGACGAGGCAGCGCGGCTATCGTGGCTGGCCACGACGGGCGTTCCTTGCGCAGCTGTGCTCGAC
GTTGTCACTGAAGCGGGAAGGGACTGGCTGCTATTGGGCGAAGTGCCGGGGCAGGATCTCCTGTCATCTC
ACCTTGCTCCTGCCGAGAAAGTATCCATCATGGCTGATGCAATGCGGCGGCTGCATACGCTTGATCCGGC
TACCTGCCCATTCGACCACCAAGCGAAACATCGCATCGAGCGAGCACGTACTCGGATGGAAGCCGGTCTT
GTCGATCAGGATGATCTGGACGAAGAGCATCAGGGGCTCGCGCCAGCCGAACTGTTCGCCAGGCTCAAGG
CGAGCATGCCCGACGGCGAGGATCTCGTCGTGACCCATGGCGATGCCTGCTTGCCGAATATCATGGTGGA
AAATGGCCGCTTTTCTGGATTCATCGACTGTGGCCGGCTGGGTGTGGCGGACCGCTATCAGGACATAGCG
TTGGCTACCCGTGATATTGCTGAAGAGCTTGGCGGCGAATGGGCTGACCGCTTCCTCGTGCTTTACGGTA
TCGCCGCTCCCGATTCGCAGCGCATCGCCTTCTATCGCCTTCTTGACGAGTTCTTCTGAATTATTAACGC
TTACAATTTCCTGATGCGGTATTTTCTCCTTACGCATCTGTGCGGTATTTCACACCGCATCAGGTGGCAC
TTTTCGGGGAAATGTGCGCGGAACCCCTATTTGTTTATTTTTCTAAATACATTCAAATATGTATCCGCTC
ATGAGATTATCAAAAAGGATCTTCACCTAGATCCTTTTAAATTAAAAATGAAGTTTTAAATCAATCTAAA
GTATATATGAGTAAACTTGGTCTGACAGTTACCAATGCTTAATCAGTGAGGCACCTATCTCAGCGATCTG
TCTATTTCGTTCATCCATAGTTGCCTGACTCCCCGTCGTGTAGATAACTACGATACGGGAGGGCTTACCA
TCTGGCCCCAGTGCTGCAATGATACCGCGAGACCCACGCTCACCGGCTCCAGATTTATCAGCAATAAACC
AGCCAGCCGGAAGGGCCGAGCGCAGAAGTGGTCCTGCAACTTTATCCGCCTCCATCCAGTCTATTAATTG
TTGCCGGGAAGCTAGAGTAAGTAGTTCGCCAGTTAATAGTTTGCGCAACGTTGTTGCCATTGCTACAGGC
ATCGTGGTGTCACGCTCGTCGTTTGGTATGGCTTCATTCAGCTCCGGTTCCCAACGATCAAGGCGAGTTA
CATGATCCCCCATGTTGTGCAAAAAAGCGGTTAGCTCCTTCGGTCCTCCGATCGTTGTCAGAAGTAAGTT
GGCCGCAGTGTTATCACTCATGGTTATGGCAGCACTGCATAATTCTCTTACTGTCATGCCATCCGTAAGA
TGCTTTTCTGTGACTGGTGAGTACTCAACCAAGTCATTCTGAGAATAGTGTATGCGGCGACCGAGTTGCT
CTTGCCCGGCGTCAATACGGGATAATACCGCGCCACATAGCAGAACTTTAAAAGTGCTCATCATTGGAAA
ACGTTCTTCGGGGCGAAAACTCTCAAGGATCTTACCGCTGTTGAGATCCAGTTCGATGTAACCCACTCGT
GCACCCAACTGATCTTCAGCATCTTTTACTTTCACCAGCGTTTCTGGGTGAGCAAAAACAGGAAGGCAAA
ATGCCGCAAAAAAGGGAATAAGGGCGACACGGAAATGTTGAATACTCATACTCTTCCTTTTTCAATATTA
TTGAAGCATTTATCAGGGTTATTGTCTCATGACCAAAATCCCTTAACGTGAGTTTTCGTTCCACTGAGCG
TCAGACCCCGTAGAAAAGATCAAAGGATCTTCTTGAGATCCTTTTTTTCTGCGCGTAATCTGCTGCTTGC
AAACAAAAAAACCACCGCTACCAGCGGTGGTTTGTTTGCCGGATCAAGAGCTACCAACTCTTTTTCCGAA
GGTAACTGGCTTCAGCAGAGCGCAGATACCAAATACTGTTCTTCTAGTGTAGCCGTAGTTAGGCCACCAC
TTCAAGAACTCTGTAGCACCGCCTACATACCTCGCTCTGCTAATCCTGTTACCAGTGGCTGCTGCCAGTG
GCGATAAGTCGTGTCTTACCGGGTTGGACTCAAGACGATAGTTACCGGATAAGGCGCAGCGGTCGGGCTG
AACGGGGGGTTCGTGCACACAGCCCAGCTTGGAGCGAACGACCTACACCGAACTGAGATACCTACAGCGT
GAGCTATGAGAAAGCGCCACGCTTCCCGAAGGGAGAAAGGCGGACAGGTATCCGGTAAGCGGCAGGGTCG
GAACAGGAGAGCGCACGAGGGAGCTTCCAGGGGGAAACGCCTGGTATCTTTATAGTCCTGTCGGGTTTCG
CCACCTCTGACTTGAGCGTCGATTTTTGTGATGCTCGTCAGGGGGGCGGAGCCTATGGAAAAACGCCAGC
AACGCGGCCTTTTTACGGTTCCTGGCCTTTTGCTGGCCTTTTGCTCACATGTTCTTTCCTGCGTTATCCC
CTGATTCTGTGGATAACCGTATTACCGCCTTTGAGTGAGCTGATACCGCTCGCCGCAGCCGAACGACCGA
GCGCAGCGAGTCAGTGAGCGAGGAAGCGGAAG
Features (pLannotate 1.2.2; 31 found; start..end, strand, type, name):
      2..94      +  CDS            lacI (fragment): lac repressor; lacI; The lac repressor binds to the lac operator to inhibit transcription in E. coli. This inhibition can be relieved by adding lactose or isopropyl-β-D-thiogalactopyranoside (IPTG).
    107..128     +  protein_bind   CAP binding site: CAP binding activates transcription in the presence of cAMP. E. coli catabolite activator protein
    143..173     +  promoter       lac promoter: promoter for the E. coli lac operon
    177..199     +  protein_bind   lac operator (fragment): The lac repressor binds to the lac operator to inhibit transcription in E. coli. This inhibition can be relieved by adding lactose or isopropyl-β-D-thiogalactopyranoside (IPTG). lac repressor encoded by lacI
    242..260     +  promoter       T3 promoter: promoter for bacteriophage T3 RNA polymerase
    667..700     -  protein_bind   loxP: Cre-mediated recombination occurs in the 8-bp core sequence (GCATACAT). Cre recombinase
    850..1229    +  enhancer       CMV enhancer: human cytomegalovirus immediate early enhancer
   1230..1433    +  promoter       CMV promoter: human cytomegalovirus (CMV) immediate early promoter
   1538..2508    +  CDS            HygR (fragment): aminoglycoside phosphotransferase from E. coli; aph(4)-Ia; confers resistance to hygromycin
   2509..3613    +  CDS            HSV TK (fragment): herpes simplex virus thymidine kinase confers sensitivity to nucleoside analogs such as acyclovir or ganciclovir
   3649..3783    +  polyA_signal   SV40 poly(A) signal: SV40 polyadenylation signal
   3812..3845    -  protein_bind   loxP: Cre-mediated recombination occurs in the 8-bp core sequence (GCATACAT). Cre recombinase
   3877..3894    -  misc_feature   MCS (fragment): pUC18/19 multiple cloning site
   4487..5665    +  promoter       EF-1α promoter: strong constitutive promoter for human elongation factor EF-1α
   5726..5750    +  protein_bind   attB1: mutant version of attB; recombination site for the Gateway® BP reaction BP Clonase™
   5758..7155    +  CDS            RETREG3: RETR3_HUMAN - Also known as FAM134C. Experimental evidence at protein level: Swiss-Prot protein existence level 1. Mediates NRF1-enhanced neurite outgrowth. From Homo sapiens (Human).
   7188..7904    +  CDS            EGFP: the original enhanced GFP (Yang et al., 1996) mammalian codon-optimized
   7908..7932    -  protein_bind   attB2: mutant version of attB; recombination site for the Gateway® BP reaction BP Clonase™
   7985..8026    +  CDS            V5 tag: epitope tag from simian virus 5
   8070..8294    +  polyA_signal   bGH poly(A) signal: bovine growth hormone polyadenylation signal
   8305..8322    -  misc_feature   MCS (fragment): pUC18/19 multiple cloning site
   9215..9233    -  promoter       T7 promoter: promoter for bacteriophage T7 RNA polymerase
   9236..9383    +  CDS            lacZα (fragment): LacZα fragment of β-galactosidase; lacZ fragment
   9393..9696    +  CDS            ccdB (fragment): CcdB, a bacterial toxin that poisons DNA gyrase; ccdB; Plasmids containing the ccdB gene cannot be propagated in standard E. coli strains.
   9744..10013   +  CDS            tnpA (fragment): TN5P_ECOLX - Also known as tnp. Experimental evidence at protein level: Swiss-Prot protein existence level 1. Mediates transposition of transposon Tn5 by a 'cut and paste' mechanism. First, the monomeric transposase binds the 19 bp inverted DNA repeats flanking the transposon. Then, dimerization of the DNA- bound transposase creates a synaptic DNA complex. After nicking of the first DNA strand, excision of the transposon proceeds through a series of intermediates. The transposase then mediates the insertion of the transposon at a new site by strand transfer. The activity of the wild- type tran
  10045..10839   +  CDS            NeoR/KanR: aminoglycoside phosphotransferase from Tn5; aph(3')-II (or nptII); confers resistance to neomycin, kanamycin, and G418 (Geneticin®)
  10860..10910   -  misc_feature   bom (fragment): basis of mobility region from pBR322
  10937..10996   +  promoter       AmpR promoter (fragment): bla
  11089..11949   -  CDS            AmpR: β-lactamase; bla; confers resistance to ampicillin, carbenicillin, and related antibiotics
  11950..12002   -  promoter       AmpR promoter (fragment): bla
  12073..12661   +  rep_origin     ori: high-copy-number ColE1/pMB1/pBR322/pUC origin of replication
