[The description below was written by a language model from this plasmid's Addgene catalogue record and pLannotate feature annotations shown in this document.]
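Description:
pAC150-FAM134C-GFP is a mammalian expression plasmid built on the pAC150 backbone and described by the depositor as a PiggyBac vector, meaning the expression cargo is intended for transposase-mediated integration into the host genome to make stable cell lines. The automated feature table does not annotate the PiggyBac terminal repeats, so their positions cannot be confirmed from the record. In bacteria the roughly 12.8 kb plasmid replicates from a high-copy ColE1/pUC-type origin and is selected with ampicillin through the β-lactamase gene. A NeoR/KanR coding sequence and fragments of lacZα, ccdB, lacI and a Tn5 transposase are also detected in the backbone; these look like leftovers of earlier cloning steps, though the record does not explain them.

The payload is human FAM134C (RETREG3), an ER-phagy receptor, inserted by Gateway cloning between attB1 and attB2 sites downstream of the strong constitutive EF-1α promoter. EGFP follows the FAM134C coding sequence inside the attB-flanked region, consistent with a C-terminal GFP fusion, and a bGH polyadenylation signal terminates the transcript. A V5 tag sequence lies beyond attB2, after EGFP; the record does not say whether it is translated.

Upstream sits a separate selection cassette in which the CMV enhancer/promoter drives a hygromycin resistance–HSV thymidine kinase fusion with an SV40 poly(A) signal. This allows positive selection of integrants with hygromycin and negative selection with nucleoside analogs such as ganciclovir. The flanking loxP sites allow Cre-mediated removal of the cassette.

The associated study concerns selective ER-phagy and ER remodelling during neurogenesis, so the construct is suited to stable expression and fluorescence tracking of FAM134C in that context.
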