Addgene plasmid #201932: pAC150-FAM134C-GFP
Purpose: PiggyBac Vector expressing FAM134C-GFP
Depositing lab: Wade Harper. Depositing organization: Harvard Medical School. Publication: Combinatorial selective ER-phagy remodels the ER during neurogenesis. Hoyer MJ, Capitanio C, Smith IR, Paoli JC, Bieber A, Jiang Y, Paulo JA, Gonzalez-Lozano MA, Baumeister W, Wilfling F, Schulman BA, Harper JW. Nat Cell Biol. 2024 Mar;26(3):378-392. doi: 10.1038/s41556-024-01356-4. Epub 2024 Mar 1. PubMed 38429475.
Backbone
  Vector backbone: pAC150
  Vector type: Mammalian Expression
Growth in bacteria
  Bacterial resistance: Ampicillin, 100 μg/mL
  Growth temperature: 37°C
  Growth strain: DH5alpha
  Copy number: Unknown
Gene/Insert
  Gene/Insert name: FAM134C
  Species: H. sapiens (human)
  Entrez Gene: RETREG3 (a.k.a. FAM134C)
  Cloning method: Gateway Cloning
Terms and licenses: Academic/Nonprofit Terms; Industry Terms: Not Available to Industry
Depositor comments: Please visit https://www.biorxiv.org/content/10.1101/2023.06.26.546565v2 for bioRxiv preprint.
How to cite: pAC150-FAM134C-GFP was a gift from Wade Harper (Addgene plasmid # 201932 ; http://n2t.net/addgene:201932 ; RRID:Addgene_201932)
